>Addgene plasmid #121367 | pUC57-Kan_ina168_g4590 | depositor full sequence | sequence record 231469 | pUC57-Kan_ina168_g4590 sequence 3232 bps
TCGCGCGTTTCGGTGATGACGGTGAAAACCTCTGACACATGCAGCTCCCGGAGACGGTCACAGCTTGTCT
GTAAGCGGATGCCGGGAGCAGACAAGCCCGTCAGGGCGCGTCAGCGGGTGTTGGCGGGTGTCGGGGCTGG
CTTAACTATGCGGCATCAGAGCAGATTGTACTGAGAGTGCACCATATGCGGTGTGAAATACCGCACAGAT
GCGTAAGGAGAAAATACCGCATCAGGCGCCATTCGCCATTCAGGCTGCGCAACTGTTGGGAAGGGCGATC
GGTGCGGGCCTCTTCGCTATTACGCCAGCTGGCGAAAGGGGGATGTGCTGCAAGGCGATTAAGTTGGGTA
ACGCCAGGGTTTTCCCAGTCACGACGTTGTAAAACGACGGCCAGTGAATTGACGCGTATTGGGATGGAAC
TTGGTCTCTAAGCTCAATAATCTTTATTATAAGCAGCCAAAGCAAACCAACCAAAAGTATCAGCATGATA
CAAAGACAATTCTTTAGACAAAGCCAAAGAAGCCAACAAACCATAAGTATTATAATCTTCAGTATGTCTA
ATATATGGAATATGAGAAGTTTCATGAACCAAAATTCTACCTCTATCAACATCATGATAATGATATTTAT
TAAAAAAAGATGGACACAAAAAAACTTGATTATTAGATTCATCAGCTGGATACAATGGAACATAACCAGC
AGCTTTATCACAATGATGATTTGGTGGATCACATCTAAAAACAATATTATCAGAACCCAAATCACAAGCT
TTTTCAATTTTATGAAAAGCTTGTTGCAAAGCATTAATATTACCTTCAGTATGAGTTTTAAAATATCTAA
ATCTCAAATTAGATTGTTTTTCAACAGCCCAATAAGCAGCATCAGCCATAGATTTACACCATTTAGAAAT
CAAAGAAATAAATTTCAAACCAACAGCAGCTTTAATAGTAGATGGAGAACCATCAACATCTGGTTTACCT
TGATGCAAAACTGGCAAAATAGTCATTAGAGACCAAGTTCCATCCCAATGGCGCGCCGAGCTTGGCTCGA
GCATGGTCATAGCTGTTTCCTGTGTGAAATTGTTATCCGCTCACAATTCCACACAACATACGAGCCGGAA
GCATAAAGTGTAAAGCCTGGGGTGCCTAATGAGTGAGCTAACTCACATTAATTGCGTTGCGCTCACTGCC
CGCTTTCCAGTCGGGAAACCTGTCGTGCCAGCTGCATTAATGAATCGGCCAACGCGCGGGGAGAGGCGGT
TTGCGTATTGGGCGCTCTTCCGCTTCCTCGCTCACTGACTCGCTGCGCTCGGTCGTTCGGCTGCGGCGAG
CGGTATCAGCTCACTCAAAGGCGGTAATACGGTTATCCACAGAATCAGGGGATAACGCAGGAAAGAACAT
GTGAGCAAAAGGCCAGCAAAAGGCCAGGAACCGTAAAAAGGCCGCGTTGCTGGCGTTTTTCCATAGGCTC
CGCCCCCCTGACGAGCATCACAAAAATCGACGCTCAAGTCAGAGGTGGCGAAACCCGACAGGACTATAAA
GATACCAGGCGTTTCCCCCTGGAAGCTCCCTCGTGCGCTCTCCTGTTCCGACCCTGCCGCTTACCGGATA
CCTGTCCGCCTTTCTCCCTTCGGGAAGCGTGGCGCTTTCTCATAGCTCACGCTGTAGGTATCTCAGTTCG
GTGTAGGTCGTTCGCTCCAAGCTGGGCTGTGTGCACGAACCCCCCGTTCAGCCCGACCGCTGCGCCTTAT
CCGGTAACTATCGTCTTGAGTCCAACCCGGTAAGACACGACTTATCGCCACTGGCAGCAGCCACTGGTAA
CAGGATTAGCAGAGCGAGGTATGTAGGCGGTGCTACAGAGTTCTTGAAGTGGTGGCCTAACTACGGCTAC
ACTAGAAGAACAGTATTTGGTATCTGCGCTCTGCTGAAGCCAGTTACCTTCGGAAAAAGAGTTGGTAGCT
CTTGATCCGGCAAACAAACCACCGCTGGTAGCGGTGGTTTTTTTGTTTGCAAGCAGCAGATTACGCGCAG
AAAAAAAGGATCTCAAGAAGATCCTTTGATCTTTTCTACGGGGTCTGACGCTCAGTGGAACGAAAACTCA
CGTTAAGGGATTTTGGTCATGAGATTATCAAAAAGGATCTTCACCTAGATCCTTTTAAATTAAAAATGAA
GTTTTAAATCAATCTAAAGTATATATGAGTAAACTTGGTCTGACAGTTAGAAAAACTCATCGAGCATCAA
ATGAAACTGCAATTTATTCATATCAGGATTATCAATACCATATTTTTGAAAAAGCCGTTTCTGTAATGAA
GGAGAAAACTCACCGAGGCAGTTCCATAGGATGGCAAGATCCTGGTATCGGTCTGCGATTCCGACTCGTC
CAACATCAATACAACCTATTAATTTCCCCTCGTCAAAAATAAGGTTATCAAGTGAGAAATCACCATGAGT
GACGACTGAATCCGGTGAGAATGGCAAAAGTTTATGCATTTCTTTCCAGACTTGTTCAACAGGCCAGCCA
TTACGCTCGTCATCAAAATCACTCGCATCAACCAAACCGTTATTCATTCGTGATTGCGCCTGAGCGAGAC
GAAATACGCGATCGCTGTTAAAAGGACAATTACAAACAGGAATCGAATGCAACCGGCGCAGGAACACTGC
CAGCGCATCAACAATATTTTCACCTGAATCAGGATATTCTTCTAATACCTGGAATGCTGTTTTCCCAGGG
ATCGCAGTGGTGAGTAACCATGCATCATCAGGAGTACGGATAAAATGCTTGATGGTCGGAAGAGGCATAA
ATTCCGTCAGCCAGTTTAGTCTGACCATCTCATCTGTAACATCATTGGCAACGCTACCTTTGCCATGTTT
CAGAAACAACTCTGGCGCATCGGGCTTCCCATACAATCGATAGATTGTCGCACCTGATTGCCCGACATTA
TCGCGAGCCCATTTATACCCATATAAATCAGCATCCATGTTGGAATTTAATCGCGGCCTAGAGCAAGACG
TTTCCCGTTGAATATGGCTCATACTCTTCCTTTTTCAATATTATTGAAGCATTTATCAGGGTTATTGTCT
CATGAGCGGATACATATTTGAATGTATTTAGAAAAATAAACAAATAGGGGTTCCGCGCACATTTCCCCGA
AAAGTGCCACCTGACGTCTAAGAAACCATTATTATCATGACATTAACCTATAAAAATAGGCGTATCACGA
GGCCCTTTCGTC
Features (pLannotate 1.2.2; 10 found; start..end, strand, type, name):
    137..236     +  misc_feature   bom (fragment): basis of mobility region from pBR322
    242..399     -  CDS            lacZα (fragment): LacZα fragment of β-galactosidase; lacZ fragment
   1080..1096    -  protein_bind   lac operator: The lac repressor binds to the lac operator to inhibit transcription in E. coli. This inhibition can be relieved by adding lactose or isopropyl-β-D-thiogalactopyranoside (IPTG). lac repressor encoded by lacI
   1104..1134    -  promoter       lac promoter: promoter for the E. coli lac operon
   1149..1170    -  protein_bind   CAP binding site: CAP binding activates transcription in the presence of cAMP. E. coli catabolite activator protein
   1183..1275    -  CDS            lacI (fragment): lac repressor; lacI; The lac repressor binds to the lac operator to inhibit transcription in E. coli. This inhibition can be relieved by adding lactose or isopropyl-β-D-thiogalactopyranoside (IPTG).
   1458..2046    -  rep_origin     ori: high-copy-number ColE1/pMB1/pBR322/pUC origin of replication
   2217..3032    -  CDS            KanR: aminoglycoside phosphotransferase; aph(3')-Ia; confers resistance to kanamycin in bacteria or G418 (Geneticin®) in eukaryotes
   3033..3137    -  promoter       AmpR promoter: bla
   3232..35      +  CDS            rop (fragment) (across the origin): Rop protein, which maintains plasmids at low copy number; rop
