[The description below was written by a language model from this plasmid's Addgene catalogue record and pLannotate feature annotations shown in this document.]
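Description:
pUC57-Kan_ina168_g4590 is a small, high-copy E. coli cloning plasmid that serves as a Level 0 module for Golden Gate assembly. It is built on the pUC57-Kan backbone (2,626 bp without insert; 3,232 bp in the deposited full sequence) and is propagated through a ColE1/pUC-type origin of replication. Selection relies on kanamycin, with the aph(3')-Ia aminoglycoside phosphotransferase gene annotated as being driven by the bla (AmpR) promoter. Short remnants of bom, rop and lacI are also detected, which are common leftovers of pBR322/pUC-derived backbones rather than functional elements.

The insert, ina168_g4590, is a Magnaporthe oryzae sequence (the species appears in the record's mutation field). The associated publication describes a clone resource of effectors from this rice blast fungus, so the insert is presumably a candidate effector coding sequence, although the record does not describe its function or boundaries. It was placed into the EcoRV site within the lacZα region. This agrees with the feature table, where an unannotated stretch of roughly 680 bp separates the remaining lacZα fragment from the lac operator, lac promoter and CAP binding site. That disruption is the basis of the lacZ screening marker listed for the backbone. The annotation does not label the insert itself or any Type IIS restriction sites or overhangs, so the Golden Gate syntax of the module is not stated. M13 forward and reverse primer sites flank the insert for sequence verification. As a Level 0 part, the plasmid is intended as a donor from which the fungal sequence can be assembled with promoters, tags and terminators into higher-level expression constructs.
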