Addgene plasmid #121367: pUC57-Kan_ina168_g4590
Purpose: Level 0 Golden-Gate compatible vector
Depositing lab: Sophien Kamoun. Depositing organization: Sainsbury Laboratory, Norwich. Publication: A Clone Resource of Magnaporthe oryzae Effectors That Share Sequence and Structural Similarities Across Host-Specific Lineages. Petit-Houdenot Y, Langner T, Harant A, Win J, Kamoun S. Mol Plant Microbe Interact. 2020 Aug;33(8):1032-1035. doi: 10.1094/MPMI-03-20-0052-A. Epub 2020 Jun 22. PubMed 32460610.
Backbone
  Vector backbone: pUC57-Kan
  Backbone size w/o insert (bp): 2626
  Vector type: Golden Gate
  Selectable markers: lacZ
Growth in bacteria
  Bacterial resistance: Kanamycin, 50 μg/mL
  Growth temperature: 37°C
  Growth strain: DH5alpha
  Copy number: High Copy
Gene/Insert
  Gene/Insert name: ina168_g4590
  Mutation: Magnaporthe oryzae
  Cloning method: Restriction Enzyme; 5′ cloning site EcoRV (unknown if destroyed); 3′ cloning site EcoRV (unknown if destroyed)
  Sequencing primers: 5′ M13Fw; 3′ M13Rv
Terms and licenses: Academic/Nonprofit Terms; Industry Terms: Not Available to Industry
How to cite: pUC57-Kan_ina168_g4590 was a gift from Sophien Kamoun (Addgene plasmid # 121367 ; http://n2t.net/addgene:121367 ; RRID:Addgene_121367)
