>Addgene plasmid #121367 | pUC57-Kan_ina168_g4590 | depositor partial sequence | sequence record 230986 | ina168_g4590
TTGGTCTCTAATGACTATTTTGCCAGTTTTGCATCAAGGTAAACCAGATGTTGATGGTTCTCCATCTACT
ATTAAAGCTGCTGTTGGTTTGAAATTTATTTCTTTGATTTCTAAATGGTGTAAATCTATGGCTGATGCTG
CTTATTGGGCTGTTGAAAAACAATCTAATTTGAGATTTAGATATTTTAAAACTCATACTGAAGGTAATAT
TAATGCTTTGCAACAAGCTTTTCATAAAATTGAAAAAGCTTGTGATTTGGGTTCTGATAATATTGTTTTT
AGATGTGATCCACCAAATCATCATTGTGATAAAGCTGCTGGTTATGTTCCATTGTATCCAGCTGATGAAT
CTAATAATCAAGTTTTTTTGTGTCCATCTTTTTTTAATAAATATCATTATCATGATGTTGATAGAGGTAG
AATTTTGGTTCATGAAACTTCTCATATTCCATATATTAGACATACTGAAGATTATAATACTTATGGTTTG
TTGGCTTCTTTGGCTTTGTCTAAAGAATTGTCTTTGTATCATGCTGATACTTTTGGTTGGTTTGCTTTGG
CTGCTTATAATAAAGATTATTGAGCTTAGAGACCAA
