>Addgene plasmid #121367 | pUC57-Kan_ina168_g4590 | depositor partial sequence | sequence record 230987 | empty_vector
TCGCGCGTTTCGGTGATGACGGTGAAAACCTCTGACACATGCAGCTCCCGGAGACGGTCACAGCTTGTCT
GTAAGCGGATGCCGGGAGCAGACAAGCCCGTCAGGGCGCGTCAGCGGGTGTTGGCGGGTGTCGGGGCTGG
CTTAACTATGCGGCATCAGAGCAGATTGTACTGAGAGTGCACCATATGCGGTGTGAAATACCGCACAGAT
GCGTAAGGAGAAAATACCGCATCAGGCGCCATTCGCCATTCAGGCTGCGCAACTGTTGGGAAGGGCGATC
GGTGCGGGCCTCTTCGCTATTACGCCAGCTGGCGAAAGGGGGATGTGCTGCAAGGCGATTAAGTTGGGTA
ACGCCAGGGTTTTCCCAGTCACGACGTTGTAAAACGACGGCCAGTGAATTGACGCGTATTGGGATATCCC
AATGGCGCGCCGAGCTTGGCTCGAGCATGGTCATAGCTGTTTCCTGTGTGAAATTGTTATCCGCTCACAA
TTCCACACAACATACGAGCCGGAAGCATAAAGTGTAAAGCCTGGGGTGCCTAATGAGTGAGCTAACTCAC
ATTAATTGCGTTGCGCTCACTGCCCGCTTTCCAGTCGGGAAACCTGTCGTGCCAGCTGCATTAATGAATC
GGCCAACGCGCGGGGAGAGGCGGTTTGCGTATTGGGCGCTCTTCCGCTTCCTCGCTCACTGACTCGCTGC
GCTCGGTCGTTCGGCTGCGGCGAGCGGTATCAGCTCACTCAAAGGCGGTAATACGGTTATCCACAGAATC
AGGGGATAACGCAGGAAAGAACATGTGAGCAAAAGGCCAGCAAAAGGCCAGGAACCGTAAAAAGGCCGCG
TTGCTGGCGTTTTTCCATAGGCTCCGCCCCCCTGACGAGCATCACAAAAATCGACGCTCAAGTCAGAGGT
GGCGAAACCCGACAGGACTATAAAGATACCAGGCGTTTCCCCCTGGAAGCTCCCTCGTGCGCTCTCCTGT
TCCGACCCTGCCGCTTACCGGATACCTGTCCGCCTTTCTCCCTTCGGGAAGCGTGGCGCTTTCTCATAGC
TCACGCTGTAGGTATCTCAGTTCGGTGTAGGTCGTTCGCTCCAAGCTGGGCTGTGTGCACGAACCCCCCG
TTCAGCCCGACCGCTGCGCCTTATCCGGTAACTATCGTCTTGAGTCCAACCCGGTAAGACACGACTTATC
GCCACTGGCAGCAGCCACTGGTAACAGGATTAGCAGAGCGAGGTATGTAGGCGGTGCTACAGAGTTCTTG
AAGTGGTGGCCTAACTACGGCTACACTAGAAGAACAGTATTTGGTATCTGCGCTCTGCTGAAGCCAGTTA
CCTTCGGAAAAAGAGTTGGTAGCTCTTGATCCGGCAAACAAACCACCGCTGGTAGCGGTGGTTTTTTTGT
TTGCAAGCAGCAGATTACGCGCAGAAAAAAAGGATCTCAAGAAGATCCTTTGATCTTTTCTACGGGGTCT
GACGCTCAGTGGAACGAAAACTCACGTTAAGGGATTTTGGTCATGAGATTATCAAAAAGGATCTTCACCT
AGATCCTTTTAAATTAAAAATGAAGTTTTAAATCAATCTAAAGTATATATGAGTAAACTTGGTCTGACAG
TTAGAAAAACTCATCGAGCATCAAATGAAACTGCAATTTATTCATATCAGGATTATCAATACCATATTTT
TGAAAAAGCCGTTTCTGTAATGAAGGAGAAAACTCACCGAGGCAGTTCCATAGGATGGCAAGATCCTGGT
ATCGGTCTGCGATTCCGACTCGTCCAACATCAATACAACCTATTAATTTCCCCTCGTCAAAAATAAGGTT
ATCAAGTGAGAAATCACCATGAGTGACGACTGAATCCGGTGAGAATGGCAAAAGTTTATGCATTTCTTTC
CAGACTTGTTCAACAGGCCAGCCATTACGCTCGTCATCAAAATCACTCGCATCAACCAAACCGTTATTCA
TTCGTGATTGCGCCTGAGCGAGACGAAATACGCGATCGCTGTTAAAAGGACAATTACAAACAGGAATCGA
ATGCAACCGGCGCAGGAACACTGCCAGCGCATCAACAATATTTTCACCTGAATCAGGATATTCTTCTAAT
ACCTGGAATGCTGTTTTCCCAGGGATCGCAGTGGTGAGTAACCATGCATCATCAGGAGTACGGATAAAAT
GCTTGATGGTCGGAAGAGGCATAAATTCCGTCAGCCAGTTTAGTCTGACCATCTCATCTGTAACATCATT
GGCAACGCTACCTTTGCCATGTTTCAGAAACAACTCTGGCGCATCGGGCTTCCCATACAATCGATAGATT
GTCGCACCTGATTGCCCGACATTATCGCGAGCCCATTTATACCCATATAAATCAGCATCCATGTTGGAAT
TTAATCGCGGCCTAGAGCAAGACGTTTCCCGTTGAATATGGCTCATACTCTTCCTTTTTCAATATTATTG
AAGCATTTATCAGGGTTATTGTCTCATGAGCGGATACATATTTGAATGTATTTAGAAAAATAAACAAATA
GGGGTTCCGCGCACATTTCCCCGAAAAGTGCCACCTGACGTCTAAGAAACCATTATTATCATGACATTAA
CCTATAAAAATAGGCGTATCACGAGGCCCTTTCGTC
