>Addgene plasmid #121367 | pUC57-Kan_ina168_g4590 | addgene partial sequence | sequence record 238262 | M13-F20 5'-TGTAAAACGACGGCCAGT-3'
TTGGTCTCTAAGCTCAATAATCTTTATTATAAGCAGCCAAAGCAAACCAACCAAAAGTATCAGCATGATA
CAAAGACAATTCTTTAGACAAAGCCAAAGAAGCCAACAAACCATAAGTATTATAATCTTCAGTATGTCTA
ATATATGGAATATGAGAAGTTTCATGAACCAAAATTCTACCTCTATCAACATCATGATAATGATATTTAT
TAAAAAAAGATGGACACAAAAAAACTTGATTATTAGATTCATCAGCTGGATACAATGGAACATAACCAGC
AGCTTTATCACAATGATGATTTGGTGGATCACATCTAAAAACAATATTATCAGAACCCAAATCACAAGCT
TTTTCAATTTTATGAAAAGCTTGTTGCAAAGCATTAATATTACCTTCAGTATGAGTTTTAAAATATCTAA
ATCTCAAATTAGATTGTTTTTCAACAGCCCAATAAGCAGCATCAGCCATAGATTTACACCATTTAGAAAT
CAAAGAAATAAATTTCAAACCAACAGCAGCTTTAATAGTAGATGGAGAACCATCAACATCTGGTTTACCT
TGATGCAAAACTGGCAAAATAGTCATTAGAGACCAAGTTCCATCCCAATGGCGCGCCGAGCTTGGCTCGA
GCATGGTCATAGCTGTTTCCTGTGTGAAATTGTTATCCGCTCACAATTCCACACAACATACGAGCCGGAA
GCATAAAGTGTAAAGCCTGGGGTGCCTAATGAGTGAGCTAACTCACATTAATTGCGTTGCGCTCACTGCC
CGCTTTCCAGTCGGGAAACCTGTCGTGCCAGCTGCATTAATGAATCGGCCAACGCGCGGGGAGAGGCGGT
TTGCGTATTGGGCGCTCTTCCGCTTCCTCGCTCACTGACTCGCTGCGCTCGGTCGTTCGGCTGCGGCGAG
CGGTATCAGCTCACTCAAAGG
